Addgene plasmid #98927: pENN.AAV.CAG.Flex.GFPsm_myc.WPRE.SV40
Purpose: Cre dependent AAV expression of GFP spaghetti monster myc construct
Depositing lab: Loren Looger. Depositing organization: HHMI, Janelia Research Campus. Publication: High-performance probes for light and electron microscopy. Viswanathan S, Williams ME, Bloss EB, Stasevich TJ, Speer CM, Nern A, Pfeiffer BD, Hooks BM, Li WP, English BP, Tian T, Henry GL, Macklin JJ, Patel R, Gerfen CR, Zhuang X, Wang Y, Rubin GM, Looger LL. Nat Methods. 2015 Jun;12(6):568-76. doi: 10.1038/nmeth.3365. Epub 2015 Apr 27. PubMed 25915120.
Backbone
  Vector backbone: pAAV
  Vector type: Mammalian Expression, AAV
Growth in bacteria
  Bacterial resistance: Ampicillin, 100 μg/mL
  Growth temperature: 37°C
  Growth strain: NEB Stable
  Growth instructions: Due to inherent plasmid instability of ITRs, please test multiple colonies before storing a glycerol stock.
  Copy number: Unknown
Gene/Insert
  Gene/Insert name: GFP-smFP-myc
  Species: Synthetic
  Promoter: CAG
  Cloning method: Unknown
Terms and licenses: Academic/Nonprofit Terms; Industry Terms: Not Available to Industry
Depositor comments: Penn Vector Core PV3661
How to cite: pENN.AAV.CAG.Flex.GFPsm_myc.WPRE.SV40 was a gift from Loren Looger (Addgene plasmid # 98927 ; http://n2t.net/addgene:98927 ; RRID:Addgene_98927) For viral preps, please replace (Addgene plasmid # 98927) in the above sentence with: (Addgene viral prep # 98927-AAV1)
