[The description below was written by a language model from this plasmid's Addgene catalogue record and pLannotate feature annotations shown in this document.]
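Description:
pENN.AAV.CAG.Flex.GFPsm_myc.WPRE.SV40 is an AAV transfer plasmid on a pAAV backbone, built for Cre-dependent mammalian expression of a myc-tagged "spaghetti monster" fluorescent protein (GFP-smFP-myc, a synthetic insert). The 6,122 nt plasmid is maintained in E. coli through a high-copy ColE1/pUC-type origin and selected with ampicillin via the β-lactamase gene. An f1 phage origin is also present. Two AAV2 inverted terminal repeats flank the expression cassette and define the segment that is packaged into recombinant AAV particles. ITRs are prone to rearrangement in bacteria, and the record notes this instability.

Between the ITRs, expression is driven by the CAG promoter, annotated here as a CMV enhancer fragment, the chicken β-actin promoter and chimeric β-actin/β-globin intron sequences. The coding region, detected as a GFP-derived ORF, lies on the reverse strand relative to the promoter. It is bracketed by a FLEX (DIO) arrangement: a lox2272 and loxP pair upstream, and a second pair downstream in the opposite orientation. Without Cre the ORF is antisense and no protein is made. Cre first inverts the cassette through one pair of compatible sites, then excises between the other pair, which locks the ORF in the sense orientation. A WPRE downstream enhances transcript stability and expression, and an SV40 polyadenylation signal terminates the message.

In spaghetti monster probes, a GFP-type scaffold displays multiple copies of an epitope tag, here myc, to give strong antibody-based detection. The construct is therefore suited to labelling Cre-defined cell populations for light and electron microscopy after AAV delivery.
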