Features (pLannotate 1.2.2; 22 found; start..end, strand, type, name):
    191..439     +  enhancer       CMV enhancer (fragment): human cytomegalovirus immediate early enhancer
    441..718     +  promoter       chicken β-actin promoter: No description available
    719..854     +  intron         hybrid intron (fragment): hybrid between chicken β-actin (CBA) and minute virus of mice (MMV) introns (Gray et al., 2011)
    943..1073    +  intron         chimeric intron (fragment): chimera between introns from chicken β-actin and rabbit β-globin
   1071..1136    +  CDS            HBB (fragment): HBB_LEPEU - Experimental evidence at protein level: Swiss-Prot protein existence level 1. Involved in oxygen transport from the lung to the various peripheral tissues. From Lepus europaeus (European hare).
   1135..1168    -  protein_bind   lox2272: Cre-mediated recombination occurs in the 8-bp core sequence (GGATACTT). lox2272 sites are compatible with each other, but incompatible with loxP or loxN sites (Lee and Saito, 1988). Cre recombinase
   1231..1264    -  protein_bind   loxP: Cre-mediated recombination occurs in the 8-bp core sequence (GCATACAT). Cre recombinase
   1368..2252    -  CDS            vsfGFP-9 (fragment): vsfGFP-9 is a basic (constitutively fluorescent) green fluorescent protein published in 2015, derived from Aequorea victoria. It has low acid sensitivity.
   2387..2420    +  protein_bind   lox2272: Cre-mediated recombination occurs in the 8-bp core sequence (GGATACTT). lox2272 sites are compatible with each other, but incompatible with loxP or loxN sites (Lee and Saito, 1988). Cre recombinase
   2491..2524    +  protein_bind   loxP: Cre-mediated recombination occurs in the 8-bp core sequence (GCATACAT). Cre recombinase
   2542..2566    +  misc_feature   MCS (fragment): pBluescript multiple cloning site
   2566..3154    +  misc_feature   WPRE: woodchuck hepatitis virus posttranscriptional regulatory element
   3197..3318    -  polyA_signal   SV40 poly(A) signal: SV40 polyadenylation signal
   3341..3409    -  CDS            large T antigen (fragment): large T antigen from SV40 (simian virus 40)
   3480..3613    +  repeat_region  AAV2 ITR: inverted terminal repeat of adeno-associated virus serotype 2 inverted
   3607..3663    -  CDS            lacI (fragment): lac repressor; lacI; The lac repressor binds to the lac operator to inhibit transcription in E. coli. This inhibition can be relieved by adding lactose or isopropyl-β-D-thiogalactopyranoside (IPTG).
   3846..4434    -  rep_origin     ori: high-copy-number ColE1/pMB1/pBR322/pUC origin of replication
   4605..5465    -  CDS            AmpR: β-lactamase; bla; confers resistance to ampicillin, carbenicillin, and related antibiotics
   5466..5570    -  promoter       AmpR promoter: bla
   5623..6051    -  rep_origin     f1 ori (sequence partly withheld): f1 bacteriophage origin of replication; arrow indicates direction of (+) strand synthesis
   6056..3       -  CDS            lacZα (fragment) (across the origin): LacZα fragment of β-galactosidase; lacZ fragment
   6120..130     -  repeat_region  AAV2 ITR (fragment) (across the origin): inverted terminal repeat of adeno-associated virus serotype 2 inverted
>Addgene plasmid #98927 | pENN.AAV.CAG.Flex.GFPsm_myc.WPRE.SV40 | depositor full sequence | sequence record 181247 | pENN.AAV.CAG.Flex.GFPsm_myc.WPRE.SV40  sequence 6122 bps
CTGCGCGCTCGCTCGCTCACTGAGGCCGCCCGGGCAAAGCCCGGGCGTCGGGCGACCTTTGGTCGCCCGG
CCTCAGTGAGCGAGCGAGCGCGCAGAGAGGGAGTGGCCAACTCCATCACTAGGGGTTCCTTGTAGTTAAT
GATTAACCCGCCATGCTACTTATCTACGTAGCCATGCTCTAGGAAGAGTACCATTGACGTCAATAATGAC
GTATGTTCCCATAGTAACGCCAATAGGGACTTTCCATTGACGTCAATGGGTGGAGTATTTACGGTAAACT
GCCCACTTGGCAGTACATCAAGTGTATCATATGCCAAGTACGCCCCCTATTGACGTCAATGACGGTAAAT
GGCCCGCCTGGCATTATGCCCAGTACATGACCTTATGGGACTTTCCTACTTGGCAGTACATCTACGTATT
AGTCATCGCTATTACCATGGTCGAGGTGAGCCCCACGTTCTGCTTCACTCTCCCCATCTCCCCCCCCTCC
CCACCCCCAATTTTGTATTTATTTATTTTTTAATTATTTTGTGCAGCGATGGGGGCGGGGGGGGGGGGGG
GGCGCGCGCCAGGCGGGGCGGGGCGGGGCGAGGGGCGGGGCGGGGCGAGGCGGAGAGGTGCGGCGGCAGC
CAATCAGAGCGGCGCGCTCCGAAAGTTTCCTTTTATGGCGAGGCGGCGGCGGCGGCGGCCCTATAAAAAG
CGAAGCGCGCGGCGGGCGGGAGTCGCTGCGCGCTGCCTTCGCCCCGTGCCCCGCTCCGCCGCCGCCTCGC
GCCGCCCGCCCCGGCTCTGACTGACCGCGTTACTCCCACAGGTGAGCGGGCGGGACGGCCCTTCTCCTCC
GGGCTGTAATTAGCGCTTGGTTTAATGACGGCTTGTTTCTTTTCTGTGGCTGCGTGAAAGCCTTGAGGGG
CTCCGGGAGGGCCCTTTGTGCGGGGGGAGCGGCTCGGGGCTGTCCGCGGGGGGACGGCTGCCTTCGGGGG
GGACGGGGCAGGGCGGGGTTCGGCTTCTGGCGTGTGACCGGCGGCTCTAGAGCCTCTGCTAACCATGTTC
ATGCCTTCTTCTTTTTCCTACAGCTCCTGGGCAACGTGCTGGTTATTGTGCTGTCTCATCATTTTGGCAA
AGAATTGGATCCCCATAACTTCGTATAAAGTATCCTATACGAAGTTATATCAAAATAGGAAGACCAATGC
TTCACCATCGACCCGAATTGCCAAGCATCACCATCGACCCATAACTTCGTATAATGTATGCTATACGAAG
TTATACTAGCCGGTTTACAGATCCTCTTCGCTGATAAGTTTCTGCTCCGCCAGGTCCTCTTCGCTGATCA
GCTTCTGTTCCGCCAGATCCTCCTCGGAGATAAGTTTCTGTTCAGCGCCCTTGTACAGTTCGTCCATGCC
CAACGTGATGCCCGCAGCCGTGACGAACTCAAGAAGAACCATGTGGTCACGTTTTTCATTCGGGTCCTTG
CTCAGCACCGACTGGGTGGAGAGGTAGTGGTTATCCGGCAGAAGGACGGGGCCGTCACCAATTGGCGTAT
TCTGCTGGTAGTGATCCGCCAACTGGACACTTCCATCTCCTCCCGCGAGATCCTCCTCCGAGATGAGCTT
TTGCTCGGCCGCCAGGTCTTCCTCCGATATCAGCTTCTGCTCGCCGCCTCCGCCCAAGTCCTCCTCGCTA
ATGAGTTTCTGCTCTGCGGCCAGATCCTCTTCACTGATGAGCTTCTGTTCTGCGCCGCCTTCGACATTGT
GACGAATTTTGAAATTGGCTTTAATGCCATTCTTCTGCTTATCGGCAGTTATATAGACATTGTGACTGTT
GAAGTTATACTCCAACTTGTGGCCCAGGATATTGCCATCCTCCTTAAAATCTATGCCCTTCAGCTCGATA
CGATTCACGAGTGTATCACCCTCGAATTTCACCTCAGCCCGTGTCTTGTAGGTGCCGTCGTCCTTGAAAC
TGATGGTCCTCTCTTGAACGTAACCCTCGGGCATAGCGCTCTTGAAAAAGTCATGCTGCTTCATGTGATC
TGGATACCGCGAAAAACACTGAACTCCGCCACCCAAGGTTGTGACCAGGGTGGGCCAGGGTACGGGCAGT
TTACCCGTGGTGCAAATGAACTTCAGGGTCAGTTTACCGTTGGTTGCGTCGCCCTCGCCCTCTCCCCGTA
CGGAGAATTTATGTCCATTGACATCTCCGTCCAGCTCGACGAGGATGGGCACCACGCCGGTGAACAGCTC
TTCACCCTTCGACACTCCGGCAAGGTCTTCCTCACTGATCAGTTTTTGTTCGGCAAGATCCTCTTCCGAA
ATCAGTTTCTGCTCTGCCAAGTCTTCCTCCGATATCAGTTTTTGCTCCATGGTGGCGGCCGCAATTGCGC
TAGAGTATAACTTCGTATAGGATACTTTATACGAAGTTATCATTGGGATTCTTCCTATTTTGATCCAAGC
ATCACCATCGACCCTCTAGTCCAGATCTCACCATCGACCCATAACTTCGTATAGCATACATTATACGAAG
TTATGTCCCTCGAAGAGGTTCGAATTCGATATCAAGCTTATCGATAATCAACCTCTGGATTACAAAATTT
GTGAAAGATTGACTGGTATTCTTAACTATGTTGCTCCTTTTACGCTATGTGGATACGCTGCTTTAATGCC
TTTGTATCATGCTATTGCTTCCCGTATGGCTTTCATTTTCTCCTCCTTGTATAAATCCTGGTTGCTGTCT
CTTTATGAGGAGTTGTGGCCCGTTGTCAGGCAACGTGGCGTGGTGTGCACTGTGTTTGCTGACGCAACCC
CCACTGGTTGGGGCATTGCCACCACCTGTCAGCTCCTTTCCGGGACTTTCGCTTTCCCCCTCCCTATTGC
CACGGCGGAACTCATCGCCGCCTGCCTTGCCCGCTGCTGGACAGGGGCTCGGCTGTTGGGCACTGACAAT
TCCGTGGTGTTGTCGGGGAAATCATCGTCCTTTCCTTGGCTGCTCGCCTGTGTTGCCACCTGGATTCTGC
GCGGGACGTCCTTCTGCTACGTCCCTTCGGCCCTCAATCCAGCGGACCTTCCTTCCCGCGGCCTGCTGCC
GGCTCTGCGGCCTCTTCCGCGTCTTCGCCTTCGCCCTCAGACGAGTCGGATCTCCCTTTGGGCCGCCTCC
CCGCATCGATACCGTCGACCCGGGCGGCCGCTTCGAGCAGACATGATAAGATACATTGATGAGTTTGGAC
AAACCACAACTAGAATGCAGTGAAAAAAATGCTTTATTTGTGAAATTTGTGATGCTATTGCTTTATTTGT
AACCATTATAAGCTGCAATAAACAAGTTAACAACAACAATTGCATTCATTTTATGTTTCAGGTTCAGGGG
GAGATGTGGGAGGTTTTTTAAAGCAAGTAAAACCTCTACAAATGTGGTAAAATCGATAAGGATCTTCCTA
GAGCATGGCTACGTAGATAAGTAGCATGGCGGGTTAATCATTAACTACAAGGAACCCCTAGTGATGGAGT
TGGCCACTCCCTCTCTGCGCGCTCGCTCGCTCACTGAGGCCGGGCGACCAAAGGTCGCCCGACGCCCGGG
CTTTGCCCGGGCGGCCTCAGTGAGCGAGCGAGCGCGCAGCTGCATTAATGAATCGGCCAACGCGCGGGGA
GAGGCGGTTTGCGTATTGGGCGCTCTTCCGCTTCCTCGCTCACTGACTCGCTGCGCTCGGTCGTTCGGCT
GCGGCGAGCGGTATCAGCTCACTCAAAGGCGGTAATACGGTTATCCACAGAATCAGGGGATAACGCAGGA
AAGAACATGTGAGCAAAAGGCCAGCAAAAGGCCAGGAACCGTAAAAAGGCCGCGTTGCTGGCGTTTTTCC
ATAGGCTCCGCCCCCCTGACGAGCATCACAAAAATCGACGCTCAAGTCAGAGGTGGCGAAACCCGACAGG
ACTATAAAGATACCAGGCGTTTCCCCCTGGAAGCTCCCTCGTGCGCTCTCCTGTTCCGACCCTGCCGCTT
ACCGGATACCTGTCCGCCTTTCTCCCTTCGGGAAGCGTGGCGCTTTCTCATAGCTCACGCTGTAGGTATC
TCAGTTCGGTGTAGGTCGTTCGCTCCAAGCTGGGCTGTGTGCACGAACCCCCCGTTCAGCCCGACCGCTG
CGCCTTATCCGGTAACTATCGTCTTGAGTCCAACCCGGTAAGACACGACTTATCGCCACTGGCAGCAGCC
ACTGGTAACAGGATTAGCAGAGCGAGGTATGTAGGCGGTGCTACAGAGTTCTTGAAGTGGTGGCCTAACT
ACGGCTACACTAGAAGAACAGTATTTGGTATCTGCGCTCTGCTGAAGCCAGTTACCTTCGGAAAAAGAGT
TGGTAGCTCTTGATCCGGCAAACAAACCACCGCTGGTAGCGGTGGTTTTTTTGTTTGCAAGCAGCAGATT
ACGCGCAGAAAAAAAGGATCTCAAGAAGATCCTTTGATCTTTTCTACGGGGTCTGACGCTCAGTGGAACG
AAAACTCACGTTAAGGGATTTTGGTCATGAGATTATCAAAAAGGATCTTCACCTAGATCCTTTTAAATTA
AAAATGAAGTTTTAAATCAATCTAAAGTATATATGAGTAAACTTGGTCTGACAGTTACCAATGCTTAATC
AGTGAGGCACCTATCTCAGCGATCTGTCTATTTCGTTCATCCATAGTTGCCTGACTCCCCGTCGTGTAGA
TAACTACGATACGGGAGGGCTTACCATCTGGCCCCAGTGCTGCAATGATACCGCGAGACCCACGCTCACC
GGCTCCAGATTTATCAGCAATAAACCAGCCAGCCGGAAGGGCCGAGCGCAGAAGTGGTCCTGCAACTTTA
TCCGCCTCCATCCAGTCTATTAATTGTTGCCGGGAAGCTAGAGTAAGTAGTTCGCCAGTTAATAGTTTGC
GCAACGTTGTTGCCATTGCTACAGGCATCGTGGTGTCACGCTCGTCGTTTGGTATGGCTTCATTCAGCTC
CGGTTCCCAACGATCAAGGCGAGTTACATGATCCCCCATGTTGTGCAAAAAAGCGGTTAGCTCCTTCGGT
CCTCCGATCGTTGTCAGAAGTAAGTTGGCCGCAGTGTTATCACTCATGGTTATGGCAGCACTGCATAATT
CTCTTACTGTCATGCCATCCGTAAGATGCTTTTCTGTGACTGGTGAGTACTCAACCAAGTCATTCTGAGA
ATAGTGTATGCGGCGACCGAGTTGCTCTTGCCCGGCGTCAATACGGGATAATACCGCGCCACATAGCAGA
ACTTTAAAAGTGCTCATCATTGGAAAACGTTCTTCGGGGCGAAAACTCTCAAGGATCTTACCGCTGTTGA
GATCCAGTTCGATGTAACCCACTCGTGCACCCAACTGATCTTCAGCATCTTTTACTTTCACCAGCGTTTC
TGGGTGAGCAAAAACAGGAAGGCAAAATGCCGCAAAAAAGGGAATAAGGGCGACACGGAAATGTTGAATA
CTCATACTCTTCCTTTTTCAATATTATTGAAGCATTTATCAGGGTTATTGTCTCATGAGCGGATACATAT
TTGAATGTATTTAGAAAAATAAACAAATAGGGGTTCCGCGCACATTTCCCCGAAAAGTGCCACCTAAATT
GTAAGCGTTAATATTTTGTTAAAATTCGCGTTAAATTTTTGTTAAATCAGCTCATTTTTTAACCAATAGG
CCGAAATCGGCAAAATCCCTTATAAATCAAAAGAATAGACCGAGATAGGGT
[37 nt withheld, positions 5722-5758]
AAAGAACGTGGACTCCAACGTCAAAGG
[49 nt withheld, positions 5786-5834]
T
[91 nt withheld, positions 5836-5926]
G
[124 nt withheld, positions 5928-6051]
CCCATTCGCCATTCAGGCTGCGCAACTGTTGGGAAGGGCGATCGGTGCGGGCCTCTTCGCTATTACGCCA
G
