>Addgene plasmid #98927 | pENN.AAV.CAG.Flex.GFPsm_myc.WPRE.SV40 | addgene partial sequence | sequence record 189889 | Addgene Partial NGS Result
GGGCGAGGCGGAGAGGTGCGGCGGCAGCCAATCAGAGCGGCGCGCTCCGAAAGTTTCCTTTTATGGCGAG
GCGGCGGCGGCGGCGGCCCTATAAAAAGCGAAGCGCGCGGCGGGCGGGAGTCGCTGCGCGCTGCCTTCGC
CCCGTGCCCCGCTCCGCCGCCGCCTCGCGCCGCCCGCCCCGGCTCTGACTGACCGCGTTACTCCCACAGG
TGAGCGGGCGGGACGGCCCTTCTCCTCCGGGCTGTAATTAGCGCTTGGTTTAATGACGGCTTGTTTCTTT
TCTGTGGCTGCGTGAAAGCCTTGAGGGGCTCCGGGAGGGCCCTTTGTGCGGGGGGAGCGGCTCGGGGCTG
TCCGCGGGGGGACGGCTGCCTTCGGGGGGGACGGGGCAGGGCGGGGTTCGGCTTCTGGCGTGTGACCGGC
GGCTCTAGAGCCTCTGCTAACCATGTTCATGCCTTCTTCTTTTTCCTACAGCTCCTGGGCAACGTGCTGG
TTATTGTGCTGTCTCATCATTTTGGCAAAGAATTGGATCCCCATAACTTCGTATAAAGTATCCTATACGA
AGTTATATCAAAATAGGAAGACCAATGCTTCACCATCGACCCGAATTGCCAAGCATCACCATCGACCCAT
AACTTCGTATAATGTATGCTATACGAAGTTATACTAGCCGGTTTACAGATCCTCTTCGCTGATAAGTTTC
TGCTCCGCCAGGTCCTCTTCGCTGATCAGCTTCTGTTCCGCCAGATCCTCCTCGGAGATAAGTTTCTGTT
CAGCGCCCTTGTACAGTTCGTCCATGCCCAACGTGATGCCCGCAGCCGTGACGAACTCAAGAAGAACCAT
GTGGTCACGTTTTTCATTCGGGTCCTTGCTCAGCACCGACTGGGTGGAGAGGTAGTGGTTATCCGGCAGA
AGGACGGGGCCGTCACCAATTGGCGTATTCTGCTGGTAGTGATCCGCCAACTGGACACTTCCATCTCCTC
CCGCGAGATCCTCCTCCGAGATGAGCTTTTGCTCGGCCGCCAGGTCTTCCTCCGATATCAGCTTCTGCTC
GCCGCCTCCGCCCAAGTCCTCCTCGCTAATGAGTTTCTGCTCTGCGGCCAGATCCTCTTCACTGATGAGC
TTCTGTTCTGCGCCGCCTTCGACATTGTGACGAATTTTGAAATTGGCTTTAATGCCATTCTTCTGCTTAT
CGGCAGTTATATAGACATTGTGACTGTTGAAGTTATACTCCAACTTGTGGCCCAGGATATTGCCATCCTC
CTTAAAATCTATGCCCTTCAGCTCGATACGATTCACGAGTGTATCACCCTCGAATTTCACCTCAGCCCGT
GTCTTGTAGGTGCCGTCGTCCTTGAAACTGATGGTCCTCTCTTGAACGTAACCCTCGGGCATAGCGCTCT
TGAAAAAGTCATGCTGCTTCATGTGATCTGGATACCGCGAAAAACACTGAACTCCGCCACCCAAGGTTGT
GACCAGGGTGGGCCAGGGTACGGGCAGTTTACCCGTGGTGCAAATGAACTTCAGGGTCAGTTTACCGTTG
GTTGCGTCGCCCTCGCCCTCTCCCCGTACGGAGAATTTATGTCCATTGACATCTCCGTCCAGCTCGACGA
GGATGGGCACCACGCCGGTGAACAGCTCTTCACCCTTCGACACTCCGGCAAGGTCTTCCTCACTGATCAG
TTTTTGTTCGGCAAGATCCTCTTCCGAAATCAGTTTCTGCTCTGCCAAGTCTTCCTCCGATATCAGTTTT
TGCTCCATGGTGGCGGCCGCAATTGCGCTAGAGTATAACTTCGTATAGGATACTTTATACGAAGTTATCA
TTGGGATTCTTCCTATTTTGATCCAAGCATCACCATCGACCCTCTAGTCCAGATCTCACCATCGACCCAT
AACTTCGTATAGCATACATTATACGAAGTTATGTCCCTCGAAGAGGTTCGAATTCGATATCAAGCTTATC
GATAATCAACCTCTGGATTACAAAATTTGTGAAAGATTGACTGGTATTCTTAACTATGTTGCTCCTTTTA
CGCTATGTGGATACGCTGCTTTAATGCCTTTGTATCATGCTATTGCTTCCCGTATGGCTTTCATTTTCTC
CTCCTTGTATAAATCCTGGTTGCTGTCTCTTTATGAGGAGTTGTGGCCCGTTGTCAGGCAACGTGGCGTG
GTGTGCACTGTGTTTGCTGACGCAACCCCCACTGGTTGGGGCATTGCCACCACCTGTCAGCTCCTTTCCG
GGACTTTCGCTTTCCCCCTCCCTATTGCCACGGCGGAACTCATCGCCGCCTGCCTTGCCCGCTGCTGGAC
AGGGGCTCGGCTGTTGGGCACTGACAATTCCGTGGTGTTGTCGGGGAAATCATCGTCCTTTCCTTGGCTG
CTCGCCTGTGTTGCCACCTGGATTCTGCGCGGGACGTCCTTCTGCTACGTCCCTTCGGCCCTCAATCCAG
CGGACCTTCCTTCCCGCGGCCTGCTGCCGGCTCTGCGGCCTCTTCCGCGTCTTCGCCTTCGCCCTCAGAC
GAGTCGGATCTCCCTTTGGGCCGCCTCCCCGCATCGATACCGTCGACCCGGGCGGCCGCTTCGAGCAGAC
ATGATAAGATACATTGATGAGTTTGGACAAACCACAACTAGAATGCAGTGAAAAAAATGCTTTATTTGTG
AAATTTGTGATGCTATTGCTTTATTTGTAACCATTATAAGCTGCAATAAACAAGTTAACAACAACAATTG
CATTCATTTTATGTTTCAGGTTCAGGGGGAGATGTGGGAGGTTTTTTAAAGCAAGTAAAACCTCTACAAA
TGTGGTAAAATCGATAAGGATCTTCCTAGAGCATGGCTACGTAGATAAGTAGCATGGCGGGTTAATCATT
AACTACAAGGAACCCCTAGTGATGGAGTTGGCCACTCCCTCTCTGCGCGCTCGCTCGCTCACTGAGGCCG
GGCGACCAAAGGTCGCCCGACGCCCGGGCTTTGCCCGGGCGGCCTCAGTGAGCGAGCGAGCGCGCAGCTG
CATTAATGAATCGGCCAACGCGCGGGGAGAGGCGGTTTGCGTATTGGGCGCTCTTCCGCTTCCTCGCTCA
CTGACTCGCTGCGCTCGGTCGTTCGGCTGCGGCGAGCGGTATCAGCTCACTCAAAGGCGGTAATACGGTT
ATCCACAGAATCAGGGGATAACGCAGGAAAGAACATGTGAGCAAAAGGCCAGCAAAAGGCCAGGAACCGT
AAAAAGGCCGCGTTGCTGGCGTTTTTCCATAGGCTCCGCCCCCCTGACGAGCATCACAAAAATCGACGCT
CAAGTCAGAGGTGGCGAAACCCGACAGGACTATAAAGATACCAGGCGTTTCCCCCTGGAAGCTCCCTCGT
GCGCTCTCCTGTTCCGACCCTGCCGCTTACCGGATACCTGTCCGCCTTTCTCCCTTCGGGAAGCGTGGCG
CTTTCTCATAGCTCACGCTGTAGGTATCTCAGTTCGGTGTAGGTCGTTCGCTCCAAGCTGGGCTGTGTGC
ACGAACCCCCCGTTCAGCCCGACCGCTGCGCCTTATCCGGTAACTATCGTCTTGAGTCCAACCCGGTAAG
ACACGACTTATCGCCACTGGCAGCAGCCACTGGTAACAGGATTAGCAGAGCGAGGTATGTAGGCGGTGCT
ACAGAGTTCTTGAAGTGGTGGCCTAACTACGGCTACACTAGAAGAACAGTATTTGGTATCTGCGCTCTGC
TGAAGCCAGTTACCTTCGGAAAAAGAGTTGGTAGCTCTTGATCCGGCAAACAAACCACCGCTGGTAGCGG
TGGTTTTTTTGTTTGCAAGCAGCAGATTACGCGCAGAAAAAAAGGATCTCAAGAAGATCCTTTGATCTTT
TCTACGGGGTCTGACGCTCAGTGGAACGAAAACTCACGTTAAGGGATTTTGGTCATGAGATTATCAAAAA
GGATCTTCACCTAGATCCTTTTAAATTAAAAATGAAGTTTTAAATCAATCTAAAGTATATATGAGTAAAC
TTGGTCTGACAGTTACCAATGCTTAATCAGTGAGGCACCTATCTCAGCGATCTGTCTATTTCGTTCATCC
ATAGTTGCCTGACTCCCCGTCGTGTAGATAACTACGATACGGGAGGGCTTACCATCTGGCCCCAGTGCTG
CAATGATACCGCGAGACCCACGCTCACCGGCTCCAGATTTATCAGCAATAAACCAGCCAGCCGGAAGGGC
CGAGCGCAGAAGTGGTCCTGCAACTTTATCCGCCTCCATCCAGTCTATTAATTGTTGCCGGGAAGCTAGA
GTAAGTAGTTCGCCAGTTAATAGTTTGCGCAACGTTGTTGCCATTGCTACAGGCATCGTGGTGTCACGCT
CGTCGTTTGGTATGGCTTCATTCAGCTCCGGTTCCCAACGATCAAGGCGAGTTACATGATCCCCCATGTT
GTGCAAAAAAGCGGTTAGCTCCTTCGGTCCTCCGATCGTTGTCAGAAGTAAGTTGGCCGCAGTGTTATCA
CTCATGGTTATGGCAGCACTGCATAATTCTCTTACTGTCATGCCATCCGTAAGATGCTTTTCTGTGACTG
GTGAGTACTCAACCAAGTCATTCTGAGAATAGTGTATGCGGCGACCGAGTTGCTCTTGCCCGGCGTCAAT
ACGGGATAATACCGCGCCACATAGCAGAACTTTAAAAGTGCTCATCATTGGAAAACGTTCTTCGGGGCGA
AAACTCTCAAGGATCTTACCGCTGTTGAGATCCAGTTCGATGTAACCCACTCGTGCACCCAACTGATCTT
CAGCATCTTTTACTTTCACCAGCGTTTCTGGGTGAGCAAAAACAGGAAGGCAAAATGCCGCAAAAAAGGG
AATAAGGGCGACACGGAAATGTTGAATACTCATACTCTTCCTTTTTCAATATTATTGAAGCATTTATCAG
GGTTATTGTCTCATGAGCGGATACATATTTGAATGTATTTAGAAAAATAAACAAATAGGGGTTCCGCGCA
CATTTCCCCGAAAAGTGCCACCTAAATTGTAAGCGTTAATATTTTGTTAAAATTCGCGTTAAATTTTTGT
TAAATCAGCTCATTTTTTAACCAATAGGCCGAAATCGGCAAAATCCCTTATAAATCAAAAGAATAGACCG
AGATAGGGT
[37 nt withheld, positions 5120-5156]
AAAGAACGTGGACTCCAACGTCAAAGG
[49 nt withheld, positions 5184-5232]
T
[91 nt withheld, positions 5234-5324]
G
[124 nt withheld, positions 5326-5449]
CCCATTCGCCATTCAGGCTGCGCAACTGTTGGGAAGGGCGATCGGTGCGGGCCTCTTCGCTATTACGCCA
GCTGCGCGCTCGCTCGCTCACTGAGGCCGCCCGGGCAAAGCCCGGGCGTCGGGCGACCTTTGGTCGCCCG
GCCTCAGTGAGCGAGCGAGCGCGCAGAGAGGGAGTGGCCAACTCCATCACTAGGGGTTCCTTGTAGTTAA
TGATTAACCCGCCATGCTACTTATCTACGTAGCCATGCTCTAGGAAGAGTACCATTGACGTCAATAATGA
CGTATGTTCCCATAGTAACGCCAATAGGGACTTTCCATTGACGTCAATGGGTGGAGTATTTACGGTAAAC
TGCCCACTTGGCAGTACATCAAGTGTATCATATGCCAAGTACGCCCCCTATTGACGTCAATGACGGTAAA
TGGCCCGCCTGGCATTATGCCCAGTACATGACCTTATGGGACTTTCCTACTTGGCAGTACATCTACGTAT
TAGTCATCGCTATTACCATGGTCGAGGTGAGCCCCACGTTCTGCTTCACTCTCCCCATCTCCCCCCCCTC
CCCACCCCCAATTTTGTATTTATTTATTTTTTAATTATTTTGTGCAGCGATGGGGGCGGGGGGGGGG
